>Addgene plasmid #223188 | pAAV-TNT4-Zfr-P2A-HA-luciferase | addgene full sequence | sequence record 443747 | Addgene NGS Result
GCCACTCCCTCTCTGCGCGCTCGCTCGCTCACTGAGGCCGGGCGACCAAAGGTCGCCCGACGCCCGGGCT
TTGCCCGGGCGGCCTCAGTGAGCGAGCGAGCGCGCAGCCTTAATTAACCTAATTCACTGGCCGTCGTTTT
ACAACGTCGTGACTGGGAAAACCCTGGCGTTACCCAACTTAATCGCCTTGCAGCACATCCCCCTTTCGCC
AGCTGGCGTAATAGCGAAGAGGCCCGCACCGATCGCCCTTCCCAACAGTTGCGCAGCCTGAATGGCGAAT
GGG
[124 nt withheld, positions 284-407]
C
[91 nt withheld, positions 409-499]
A
[49 nt withheld, positions 501-549]
CCTTTGACGTTGGAGTCCACGTTCTTT
[37 nt withheld, positions 577-613]
ACCCTATCTCGGTCTATTCTTTTGATTTATAAGGGATTTTGCCGATTTCGGCCTATTGGTTAAAAAATGA
GCTGATTTAACAAAAATTTAACGCGAATTTTAACAAAATATTAACGCTTACAATTTAGGTGGCACTTTTC
GGGGAAATGTGCGCGGAACCCCTATTTGTTTATTTTTCTAAATACATTCAAATATGTATCCGCTCATGAG
ACAATAACCCTGATAAATGCTTCAATAATATTGAAAAAGGAAGAGTATGAGTATTCAACATTTCCGTGTC
GCCCTTATTCCCTTTTTTGCGGCATTTTGCCTTCCTGTTTTTGCTCACCCAGAAACGCTGGTGAAAGTAA
AAGATGCTGAAGATCAGTTGGGTGCACGAGTGGGTTACATCGAACTGGATCTCAACAGCGGTAAGATCCT
TGAGAGTTTTCGCCCCGAAGAACGTTTTCCAATGATGAGCACTTTTAAAGTTCTGCTATGTGGCGCGGTA
TTATCCCGTATTGACGCCGGGCAAGAGCAACTCGGTCGCCGCATACACTATTCTCAGAATGACTTGGTTG
AGTACTCACCAGTCACAGAAAAGCATCTTACGGATGGCATGACAGTAAGAGAATTATGCAGTGCTGCCAT
AACCATGAGTGATAACACTGCGGCCAACTTACTTCTGACAACGATCGGAGGACCGAAGGAGCTAACCGCT
TTTTTGCACAACATGGGGGATCATGTAACTCGCCTTGATCGTTGGGAACCGGAGCTGAATGAAGCCATAC
CAAACGACGAGCGTGACACCACGATGCCTGTAGCAATGGCAACAACGTTGCGCAAACTATTAACTGGCGA
ACTACTTACTCTAGCTTCCCGGCAACAATTAATAGACTGGATGGAGGCGGATAAAGTTGCAGGACCACTT
CTGCGCTCGGCCCTTCCGGCTGGCTGGTTTATTGCTGATAAATCTGGAGCCGGTGAGCGTGGGTCTCGCG
GTATCATTGCAGCACTGGGGCCAGATGGTAAGCCCTCCCGTATCGTAGTTATCTACACGACGGGGAGTCA
GGCAACTATGGATGAACGAAATAGACAGATCGCTGAGATAGGTGCCTCACTGATTAAGCATTGGTAACTG
TCAGACCAAGTTTACTCATATATACTTTAGATTGATTTAAAACTTCATTTTTAATTTAAAAGGATCTAGG
TGAAGATCCTTTTTGATAATCTCATGACCAAAATCCCTTAACGTGAGTTTTCGTTCCACTGAGCGTCAGA
CCCCGTAGAAAAGATCAAAGGATCTTCTTGAGATCCTTTTTTTCTGCGCGTAATCTGCTGCTTGCAAACA
AAAAAACCACCGCTACCAGCGGTGGTTTGTTTGCCGGATCAAGAGCTACCAACTCTTTTTCCGAAGGTAA
CTGGCTTCAGCAGAGCGCAGATACCAAATACTGTTCTTCTAGTGTAGCCGTAGTTAGGCCACCACTTCAA
GAACTCTGTAGCACCGCCTACATACCTCGCTCTGCTAATCCTGTTACCAGTGGCTGCTGCCAGTGGCGAT
AAGTCGTGTCTTACCGGGTTGGACTCAAGACGATAGTTACCGGATAAGGCGCAGCGGTCGGGCTGAACGG
GGGGTTCGTGCACACAGCCCAGCTTGGAGCGAACGACCTACACCGAACTGAGATACCTACAGCGTGAGCT
ATGAGAAAGCGCCACGCTTCCCGAAGGGAGAAAGGCGGACAGGTATCCGGTAAGCGGCAGGGTCGGAACA
GGAGAGCGCACGAGGGAGCTTCCAGGGGGAAACGCCTGGTATCTTTATAGTCCTGTCGGGTTTCGCCACC
TCTGACTTGAGCGTCGATTTTTGTGATGCTCGTCAGGGGGGCGGAGCCTATGGAAAAACGCCAGCAACGC
GGCCTTTTTACGGTTCCTGGCCTTTTGCTGGCCTTTTGCTCACATGTTCTTTCCTGCGTTATCCCCTGAT
TCTGTGGATAACCGTATTACCGCCTTTGAGTGAGCTGATACCGCTCGCCGCAGCCGAACGACCGAGCGCA
GCGAGTCAGTGAGCGAGGAAGCGGAAGAGCGCCCAATACGCAAACCGCCTCTCCCCGCGCGTTGGCCGAT
TCATTAATGCAGCTGGCACGACAGGTTTCCCGACTGGAAAGCGGGCAGTGAGCGCAACGCAATTAATGTG
AGTTAGCTCACTCATTAGGCACCCCAGGCTTTACACTTTATGCTTCCGGCTCGTATGTTGTGTGGAATTG
TGAGCGGATAACAATTTCACACAGGAAACAGCTATGACCATGATTACGCCAGATTTAATTAAGGCCTTAA
TTAGGCTGCGCGCTCGCTCGCTCACTGAGGCCGCCCGGGCAAAGCCCGGGCGTCGGGCGACCTTTGGTCG
CCCGGCCTCAGTGAGCGAGCGAGCGCGCAGAGAGGGAGTGGCCAACTCCATCACTAGGGGTTCCTTGTAG
TTAATGATTAACCCGCCATGCTACTTATCTACCAGGGTAATGGGGATCCTCTAGAACTATAGCTCAGTCC
ATTAGGAGCCAGTAGCCTGGAAGATGTCTTTACCCCCAGCATCAGTTCAAGTGGAGCAGCACATAACTCT
TGCCCTCTGCCTTCCAAGATTCTGGTGCTGAGACTTATGGAGTGTCTTGGAGGTTGCCTTCTGCCCCCCA
ACCCTGCTCCCAGCTGGCCCTCCCAGGCCTGGGTTGCTGGCCTCTGCTTTATCAGGATTCTCAAGAGGGA
CAGCTGGTTTATGTTGCATGACTGTTCCCTGCATATCTGCTCTGGTTTTAAATAGCTTATCTGAGCAGCT
GGAGGACCACATGGGCTTATATGGCGTGGGGTACATGTTCCTGTAGCCTTGTCCCTGGCACCTGCCAAAA
TAGCAGCCAACACCCCCCACCCCCACCGCCATCCCCCTGCCCCACCCGTCCCCTGTCGCACATTCCTCCC
TCCGCAGGGCTGGCTCACCAGGCCCCAGCCCACATGCCTGCTTAAAGCCCTCTCCATCCTCTGCCTCACC
CAGTCCCCGCTGAGACTGAGCAGACGCCTCCAGGATCTGTCGGCAGAGCTCCTCGAGAAGCACTGACCAA
CAGCGTGAAGACATTACATCCAGTGCACAGGTAATTGAATTCTTGTTGGATTACTGTCTCTAAGGCCTGG
GAGTTTTATAATTGTTTCTTTATGTGTAATAATAACCGTACTAGTCATTGTGATACTTATTTGGGAAGTA
AGCCTTTAAAGAGGTTATTAAAAAGATTTACTGATTCCCACACCGGAAGTTGCTCTTCTAGCCGTGAAAG
AAGGACGGCGTGGTCTTCAGTTTGCTATGTCCACTAACAATATGTCCGACCCACGAAGGCCCACCAAAGT
TATACTTGTGGCACATATAAACCTTTGGAATCAAGGGACCTGATACTGGATTATTAAATATTTAAGAGAA
TTTATATTTAATAAACTTGATACTTCAGTGAGAAAGGACAAATCATCAGTAGAATGGTTTTGAGATAGCT
GATGATTCTATTAAAAGTAGATATGTGTGTGGGTTAAATGACTTAAGCATACATCAAAAGACTGAGAAAG
GCTCTTAACATTAAAAGATGGGCCTTTTTTTTTCTTTTAGGTTAAAGGATTACATATTAAAAATATTGTA
TAGACTCTTTAAGGCCAAAGAAGTGTGCTCATTTCTCCCGATTAAAAGTTATGAGTAAGAATTGGGTATT
TTGCCTTTTGGGGGTGGGAGATTTGAAACAGGGTTTCTCCTTACAGCTCTGGCTTTCCTGGAGCAGTGAA
TTGAGCCTGGCTCCTCTGTAGGAGTAACGAGTTGCTTTAACCACTGACATCTTTCCACCACCACCACCAC
CCCTTATGAATAGACTAAATTTATTTAAAGATTGATATTTTCTAGCTTAATTATTTGGAAAGCAAATAAG
CACACAGAAAAGCCTCCTCCCCAAAAAAATATAAATAAAAAAGTCTATCAGGACATAGTATATGTCCCTT
CTGATTAATCATTGGTGGTGAAACAACCCATTCAGGGTGTCTCTTCCATCACAGTGGATTTTTTTCATAT
TGTTACATGGAGAAGTTAACTTAGTAAGAATTGATGTGCTTCTGTGCCAGTGAGATAGCTCTGCAGGTAA
AAGGGAGACTGACCCCCAACTTGTACTCTGGCCGTGGCAGTCATGTGCACACAAGTAAACTGAATAAATA
TAAAGAGCAGATTTTAGAGTGTTTTGGCTTTAAATTAATTCTATATTCTAACTCTATTTGCAGTTTGCAT
TGAGACTCCTTGCATTCCGTCAGATACACAAAGTGCTACTAACTTCAGCCTACTAAAACAGGCTGGAGAC
GTTGAGGAGAACCCTGGACCTTATCCATACGACGTTCCAGATTACGCAGAAGACGCCAAAAACATAAAGA
AAGGCCCGGCGCCATTCTATCCGCTGGAAGATGGAACCGCTGGAGAGCAACTGCATAAGGCTATGAAGAG
ATACGCCCTGGTTCCTGGAACAATTGCTTTTACAGATGCACATATCGAGGTGGACATCACTTACGCTGAG
TACTTCGAAATGTCCGTTCGGTTGGCAGAAGCTATGAAACGATATGGGCTGAATACAAATCACAGAATCG
TCGTATGCAGTGAAAACTCTCTTCAATTCTTTATGCCGGTGTTGGGCGCGTTATTTATCGGAGTTGCAGT
TGCGCCCGCGAACGACATTTATAATGAACGTGAATTGCTCAACAGTATGGGCATTTCGCAGCCTACCGTG
GTGTTCGTTTCCAAAAAGGGGTTGCAAAAAATTTTGAACGTGCAAAAAAAGCTCCCAATCATCCAAAAAA
TTATTATCATGGATTCTAAAACGGATTACCAGGGATTTCAGTCGATGTACACGTTCGTCACATCTCATCT
ACCTCCCGGTTTTAATGAATACGATTTTGTGCCAGAGTCCTTCGATAGGGACAAGACAATTGCACTGATC
ATGAACTCCTCTGGATCTACTGGTCTGCCTAAAGGTGTCGCTCTGCCTCATAGAACTGCCTGCGTGAGAT
TCTCGCATGCCAGAGATCCTATTTTTGGCAATCAAATCATTCCGGATACTGCGATTTTAAGTGTTGTTCC
ATTCCATCACGGTTTTGGAATGTTTACTACACTCGGATATTTGATATGTGGATTTCGAGTCGTCTTAATG
TATAGATTTGAAGAAGAGCTGTTTCTGAGGAGCCTTCAGGATTACAAGATTCAAAGTGCGCTGCTGGTGC
CAACCCTATTCTCCTTCTTCGCCAAAAGCACTCTGATTGACAAATACGATTTATCTAATTTACACGAAAT
TGCTTCTGGTGGCGCTCCCCTCTCTAAGGAAGTCGGGGAAGCGGTTGCCAAGAGGTTCCATCTGCCAGGT
ATCAGGCAAGGATATGGGCTCACTGAGACTACATCAGCTATTCTGATTACACCCGAGGGGGATGATAAAC
CGGGCGCGGTCGGTAAAGTTGTTCCATTTTTTGAAGCGAAGGTTGTGGATCTGGATACCGGGAAAACGCT
GGGCGTTAATCAAAGAGGCGAACTGTGTGTGAGAGGTCCTATGATTATGTCCGGTTATGTAAACAATCCG
GAAGCGACCAACGCCTTGATTGACAAGGATGGATGGCTACATTCTGGAGACATAGCTTACTGGGACGAAG
ACGAACACTTCTTCATCGTTGACCGCCTGAAGTCTCTGATTAAGTACAAAGGCTATCAGGTGGCTCCCGC
TGAATTGGAATCCATCTTGCTCCAACACCCCAACATCTTCGACGCAGGTGTCGCAGGTCTTCCCGACGAT
GACGCCGGTGAACTTCCCGCCGCCGTTGTTGTTTTGGAGCACGGAAAGACGATGACGGAAAAAGAGATCG
TGGATTACGTCGCCAGTCAAGTAACAACCGCGAAAAAGTTGCGCGGAGGAGTTGTGTTTGTGGACGAAGT
ACCGAAAGGTCTTACCGGAAAACTCGACGCAAGAAAAATCAGAGAGATCCTCATAAAGGCCAAGAAGGGC
GGAAAGATGCCGTGTAAGTACCTCTAGAGTCGACCCGGGCGGCCTCGAGGACGGGGTGAACTACGCCTGA
GGATCCGATCTTTTTCCCTCTGCCAAAAATTATGGGGACATCATGAAGCCCCTTGAGCATCTGACTTCTG
GCTAATAAAGGAAATTTATTTTCATTGCAATAGTGTGTTGGAATTTTTTGTGTCTCTCACTCGGAAGCAA
TTCGTTGATCTGAATTTCGACCACCCATAATACCCATTACCCTGGTAGATAAGTAGCATGGCGGGTTAAT
CATTAACTACAAGGAACCCCTAGTGATGGAGTTG
Features (pLannotate 1.2.2; 15 found; start..end, strand, type, name):
    122..279     +  CDS            lacZα (fragment): LacZα fragment of β-galactosidase; lacZ fragment
    284..712     +  rep_origin     f1 ori (sequence partly withheld): f1 bacteriophage origin of replication; arrow indicates direction of (+) strand synthesis
    765..869     +  promoter       AmpR promoter: bla
    870..1730    +  CDS            AmpR: β-lactamase; bla; confers resistance to ampicillin, carbenicillin, and related antibiotics
   1901..2489    +  rep_origin     ori: high-copy-number ColE1/pMB1/pBR322/pUC origin of replication
   2672..2764    +  CDS            lacI (fragment): lac repressor; lacI; The lac repressor binds to the lac operator to inhibit transcription in E. coli. This inhibition can be relieved by adding lactose or isopropyl-β-D-thiogalactopyranoside (IPTG).
   2777..2798    +  protein_bind   CAP binding site: CAP binding activates transcription in the presence of cAMP. E. coli catabolite activator protein
   2813..2843    +  promoter       lac promoter: promoter for the E. coli lac operon
   2851..2867    +  protein_bind   lac operator: The lac repressor binds to the lac operator to inhibit transcription in E. coli. This inhibition can be relieved by adding lactose or isopropyl-β-D-thiogalactopyranoside (IPTG). lac repressor encoded by lacI
   2928..3058    -  repeat_region  AAV2 ITR (fragment): inverted terminal repeat of adeno-associated virus serotype 2 inverted
   4448..4464    +  CDS            9xHis (fragment): 9xHis affinity tag
   4975..5000    +  CDS            3xHA (fragment): three tandem HA epitope tags
   5002..6650    +  CDS            luciferase: firefly luciferase; luc+; enhanced luc+ version of the luciferase gene
   6777..6832    +  polyA_signal   β-globin poly(A) signal: rabbit β-globin polyadenylation signal (Gil and Proudfoot, 1987)
   6925..108     +  repeat_region  AAV2 ITR (fragment) (across the origin): inverted terminal repeat of adeno-associated virus serotype 2 inverted
