[The description below was written by a language model from this plasmid's Addgene catalogue record and pLannotate feature annotations shown in this document.]
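Description:
pAAV-TNT4-Zfr-P2A-HA-luciferase is an AAV transfer plasmid built on a pAAV backbone that carries a drug-switchable firefly luciferase reporter intended for expression in the heart. In bacteria it is maintained through a high-copy ColE1/pUC-type origin and selected with ampicillin via the bla gene. An f1 origin and remnants of a lac cloning region (lacZα and lacI fragments, CAP site, lac promoter and operator) are also annotated in the backbone. Two AAV2 inverted terminal repeats, both annotated as fragments and one spanning the sequence origin, flank the expression cassette and provide the signals needed for replication and packaging of the intervening DNA into recombinant AAV particles. The recombination-limiting growth strain listed is consistent with the need to keep these repeats intact.

According to the catalogue fields, the cassette is driven by a TNNT2 (cardiac troponin T) promoter, which is commonly used to restrict expression to cardiomyocytes. Downstream sits a Zfr-derived alternative splicing module, followed by an engineered P2A self-cleaving peptide, an HA epitope tag and the firefly luciferase coding sequence (annotated as the luc+ version), ending in a rabbit β-globin polyadenylation signal. The promoter and the Zfr element were not recognised by the automated annotation and presumably occupy the unannotated stretch between the upstream ITR and the HA tag. The short 9xHis match in that stretch is probably an incidental hit. Luciferase translation depends on how the Zfr module is spliced, and the small-molecule splicing modulator risdiplam controls that splicing. Reporter output can therefore be tuned by drug dosing, and the P2A separates the upstream Zfr-encoded sequence from HA-tagged luciferase. The construct serves as a reporter for evaluating drug-elicitable, tunable AAV vector expression in cardiac tissue.
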