Addgene plasmid #223188: pAAV-TNT4-Zfr-P2A-HA-luciferase
Purpose: Plasmid containing the Zfr/Firefly luciferase cassette. Translation of luciferase is controlled by splicing modulation of the Zfr by risdiplam.
Depositing lab: Yuxuan Guo. Depositing organization: Peking University Health Science Center. Publication: The drug-elicitable alternative splicing module for tunable vector expression in the heart. Chen Z, Yang L, Zhang Y, Li J, Yang Y, Li Y, Fan L, Chen W, Miao L, Liu J, Chen G, Wang Z, Li Y, Gao F, Zhou J, Zheng L, Zhang Y, Zhao D, Pu WT, Yang K, Dong E, Guo Y. Nat Cardiovasc Res. 2025 Jun 13. doi: 10.1038/s44161-025-00665-7. PubMed 40514436.
Backbone
  Vector backbone: pAAV
  Vector type: AAV
Growth in bacteria
  Bacterial resistance: Ampicillin, 100 μg/mL
  Growth temperature: 37°C
  Growth strain: NEB Stable
  Copy number: Unknown
Gene/Insert
  Gene/Insert name: luciferase (alt names: fluc; Photinus pyralis luciferase; firefly luciferase)
  Species: firefly
  Entrez Gene: LOC116160065 (a.k.a. PPYR_00001, LUC1, PpyLuc1, luc, luciferase)
  Promoter: TNNT2
  Tag / fusion protein: engineered P2A (N terminal on insert); HA (N terminal on insert)
  Cloning method: Gibson Cloning
  Sequencing primers: 5′ TGCATTCCGTCAGATACACAAAGTgctactaacttcagcctActAaaAcaggctggagacgtTgaggagaaccctggacctTATCCATAcGACGTTCCAGATTACGCagaag; 3′ gcggaaagatgccgtgtaaGTACCTCTAGAGTCGACCC
Terms and licenses: Academic/Nonprofit Terms; Industry Terms: Not Available to Industry
Depositor comments: Please visit https://doi.org/10.1101/2024.07.01.601517 for bioRxiv preprint.
How to cite: pAAV-TNT4-Zfr-P2A-HA-luciferase was a gift from Yuxuan Guo (Addgene plasmid # 223188 ; http://n2t.net/addgene:223188 ; RRID:Addgene_223188)
